>Addgene plasmid #214410 | mApple-6xHp | addgene full sequence | sequence record 425786 | Addgene NGS Result
TGGCAGTACATCTACGTATTAGTCATCGCTATTACCATGGTGATGCGGTTTTGGCAGTACATCAATGGGC
GTGGATAGCGGTTTGACTCACGGGGATTTCCAAGTCTCCACCCCATTGACGTCAATGGGAGTTTGTTTTG
GCACCAAAATCAACGGGACTTTCCAAAATGTCGTAACAACTCCGCCCCATTGACGCAAATGGGCGGTAGG
CGTGTACGGTGGGAGGTCTATATAAGCAGAGCTGGTTTAGTGAACCGTCAGATCCGCTAGCGCTACCGGT
CGCCACCATGGTGAGCAAGGGCGAGGAGAATAACATGGCCATCATCAAGGAGTTCATGCGCTTCAAGGTG
CACATGGAGGGCTCCGTGAACGGCCACGAGTTCGAGATCGAGGGCGAGGGCGAGGGCCGCCCCTACGAGG
CCTTTCAGACCGCTAAGCTGAAGGTGACCAAGGGTGGCCCCCTGCCCTTCGCCTGGGACATCCTGTCCCC
TCAGTTCATGTACGGCTCCAAGGTCTACATTAAGCACCCAGCCGACATCCCCGACTACTTCAAGCTGTCC
TTCCCCGAGGGCTTCAGGTGGGAGCGCGTGATGAACTTCGAGGACGGCGGCATTATTCACGTTAACCAGG
ACTCCTCCCTGCAGGACGGCGTGTTCATCTACAAGGTGAAGCTGCGCGGCACCAACTTCCCCTCCGACGG
CCCCGTAATGCAGAAGAAGACCATGGGCTGGGAGGCCTCCGAGGAGCGGATGTACCCCGAGGACGGCGCC
CTGAAGAGCGAGATCAAGAAGAGGCTGAAGCTGAAGGACGGCGGCCACTACGCCGCCGAGGTCAAGACCA
CCTACAAGGCCAAGAAGCCCGTGCAGCTGCCCGGCGCCTACATCGTCGACATCAAGTTGGACATCGTGTC
CCACAACGAGGACTACACCATCGTGGAACAGTACGAACGCGCCGAGGGCCGCCACTCCACCGGCGGCATG
GACGAGCTGTACAAGTCCGGACTCAGATCTCGAGCTCAAGCATCGAATTCCGAATCCCCGCACAAACGCA
ACCTGTACTACTTCTCTTACCCCCTTTTTGTCGGGTTTGCTCTACTTCGATTGGTTGCTTTTCATCTTGG
ATTACTGTTTGTTTGGTTGTGTCAACGCTTTTCTAGAGCGCTGATGGCTGCGAAACGTTCGGCTAATAGT
GAATCGCCCCATAAGAGGAACTTATATTACTTCAGCTATCCCTTGTTCGTGGGTTTCGCGCTACTTCGGC
TGGTCGCGTTTCATCTAGGTTTGTTGTTTGTCTGGTTATGTCAACGGTTCTCGCGAGCGTTAATGGCAGC
AAAGAGGTCGGCAAATAGCGAATCGCCTCATAAACGCAACCTCTATTACTTCTCTTACCCGTTGTTCGTT
GGCTTCGCTCTCCTTCGGCTAGTTGCGTTTCATCTTGGTCTTCTGTTCGTGTGGCTTTGCCAAAGATTTT
CGCGAGCTTTAATGGCGGCTAAGAGGAGTGCCAATAGCGAATCCCCGCATAAGCGGAACTTATACTACTT
CTCTTACCCTCTTTTTGTAGGCTTTGCTCTACTCCGGCTAGTGGCCTTCCATCTAGGCCTACTATTCGTC
TGGCTCTGCCAGCGCTTCTCGCGAGCCTTGATGGCAGCTAAGCGTTCCGCAAATAGCGAATCACCTCATA
AGCGGAATCTGTACTATTTCTCATATCCTCTCTTCGTAGGGTTCGCACTATTACGTCTTGTAGCATTTCA
TCTGGGATTATTATTCGTCTGGTTGTGCCAGCGATTTTCACGAGCCTTAATGGCTGCGAAGAGAAGCGCA
AATTCTGAATCTCCTCACAAGCGGAACCTCTATTACTTTAGTTACCCGCTCTTCGTCGGTTTCGCGTTAC
TCAGGCTGGTTGCATTCCACCTCGGCTTGCTGTTCGTATGGCTTTGCCAGAGATTCTCCCGGGCGCTAAT
GGCAGCCAAGCGCTCCTAAGGATCCACCGGATCTAGATAACTGATCATAATCAGCCATACCACATTTGTA
GAGGTTTTACTTGCTTTAAAAAACCTCCCACACCTCCCCCTGAACCTGAAACATAAAATGAATGCAATTG
TTGTTGTTAACTTGTTTATTGCAGCTTATAATGGTTACAAATAAAGCAATAGCATCACAAATTTCACAAA
TAAAGCATTTTTTTCACTGCATTCTAGTTGTGGTTTGTCCAAACTCATCAATGTATCTTAACGCGTAAAT
TGTAAGCGTTAATATTTTGTTAAAATTCGCGTTAAATTTTTGTTAAATCAGCTCATTTTTTAACCAATAG
GCCGAAATCGGCAAAATCCCTTATAAATCAAAAGAATAGACCGAGATAGGGT
[37 nt withheld, positions 2363-2399]
AAAGAACGTGGACTCCAACGTCAAAGG
[49 nt withheld, positions 2427-2475]
T
[91 nt withheld, positions 2477-2567]
G
[124 nt withheld, positions 2569-2692]
CAGGTGGCACTTTTCGGGGAAATGTGCGCGGAACCCCTATTTGTTTATTTTTCTAAATACATTCAAATAT
GTATCCGCTCATGAGACAATAACCCTGATAAATGCTTCAATAATATTGAAAAAGGAAGAGTCCTGAGGCG
GAAAGAACCAGCTGTGGAATGTGTGTCAGTTAGGGTGTGGAAAGTCCCCAGGCTCCCCAGCAGGCAGAAG
TATGCAAAGCATGCATCTCAATTAGTCAGCAACCAGGTGTGGAAAGTCCCCAGGCTCCCCAGCAGGCAGA
AGTATGCAAAGCATGCATCTCAATTAGTCAGCAACCATAGTCCCGCCCCTAACTCCGCCCATCCCGCCCC
TAACTCCGCCCAGTTCCGCCCATTCTCCGCCCCATGGCTGACTAATTTTTTTTATTTATGCAGAGGCCGA
GGCCGCCTCGGCCTCTGAGCTATTCCAGAAGTAGTGAGGAGGCTTTTTTGGAGGCCTAGGCTTTTGCAAA
GATCGATCAAGAGACAGGATGAGGATCGTTTCGCATGATTGAACAAGATGGATTGCACGCAGGTTCTCCG
GCCGCTTGGGTGGAGAGGCTATTCGGCTATGACTGGGCACAACAGACAATCGGCTGCTCTGATGCCGCCG
TGTTCCGGCTGTCAGCGCAGGGGCGCCCGGTTCTTTTTGTCAAGACCGACCTGTCCGGTGCCCTGAATGA
ACTGCAAGACGAGGCAGCGCGGCTATCGTGGCTGGCCACGACGGGCGTTCCTTGCGCAGCTGTGCTCGAC
GTTGTCACTGAAGCGGGAAGGGACTGGCTGCTATTGGGCGAAGTGCCGGGGCAGGATCTCCTGTCATCTC
ACCTTGCTCCTGCCGAGAAAGTATCCATCATGGCTGATGCAATGCGGCGGCTGCATACGCTTGATCCGGC
TACCTGCCCATTCGACCACCAAGCGAAACATCGCATCGAGCGAGCACGTACTCGGATGGAAGCCGGTCTT
GTCGATCAGGATGATCTGGACGAAGAGCATCAGGGGCTCGCGCCAGCCGAACTGTTCGCCAGGCTCAAGG
CGAGCATGCCCGACGGCGAGGATCTCGTCGTGACCCATGGCGATGCCTGCTTGCCGAATATCATGGTGGA
AAATGGCCGCTTTTCTGGATTCATCGACTGTGGCCGGCTGGGTGTGGCGGACCGCTATCAGGACATAGCG
TTGGCTACCCGTGATATTGCTGAAGAGCTTGGCGGCGAATGGGCTGACCGCTTCCTCGTGCTTTACGGTA
TCGCCGCTCCCGATTCGCAGCGCATCGCCTTCTATCGCCTTCTTGACGAGTTCTTCTGAGCGGGACTCTG
GGGTTCGAAATGACCGACCAAGCGACGCCCAACCTGCCATCACGAGATTTCGATTCCACCGCCGCCTTCT
ATGAAAGGTTGGGCTTCGGAATCGTTTTCCGGGACGCCGGCTGGATGATCCTCCAGCGCGGGGATCTCAT
GCTGGAGTTCTTCGCCCACCCTAGGGGGAGGCTAACTGAAACACGGAAGGAGACAATACCGGAAGGAACC
CGCGCTATGACGGCAATAAAAAGACAGAATAAAACGCACGGTGTTGGGTCGTTTGTTCATAAACGCGGGG
TTCGGTCCCAGGGCTGGCACTCTGTCGATACCCCACCGAGACCCCATTGGGGCCAATACGCCCGCGTTTC
TTCCTTTTCCCCACCCCACCCCCCAAGTTCGGGTGAAGGCCCAGGGCTCGCAGCCAACGTCGGGGCGGCA
GGCCCTGCCATAGCCTCAGGTTACTCATATATACTTTAGATTGATTTAAAACTTCATTTTTAATTTAAAA
GGATCTAGGTGAAGATCCTTTTTGATAATCTCATGACCAAAATCCCTTAACGTGAGTTTTCGTTCCACTG
AGCGTCAGACCCCGTAGAAAAGATCAAAGGATCTTCTTGAGATCCTTTTTTTCTGCGCGTAATCTGCTGC
TTGCAAACAAAAAAACCACCGCTACCAGCGGTGGTTTGTTTGCCGGATCAAGAGCTACCAACTCTTTTTC
CGAAGGTAACTGGCTTCAGCAGAGCGCAGATACCAAATACTGTTCTTCTAGTGTAGCCGTAGTTAGGCCA
CCACTTCAAGAACTCTGTAGCACCGCCTACATACCTCGCTCTGCTAATCCTGTTACCAGTGGCTGCTGCC
AGTGGCGATAAGTCGTGTCTTACCGGGTTGGACTCAAGACGATAGTTACCGGATAAGGCGCAGCGGTCGG
GCTGAACGGGGGGTTCGTGCACACAGCCCAGCTTGGAGCGAACGACCTACACCGAACTGAGATACCTACA
GCGTGAGCTATGAGAAAGCGCCACGCTTCCCGAAGGGAGAAAGGCGGACAGGTATCCGGTAAGCGGCAGG
GTCGGAACAGGAGAGCGCACGAGGGAGCTTCCAGGGGGAAACGCCTGGTATCTTTATAGTCCTGTCGGGT
TTCGCCACCTCTGACTTGAGCGTCGATTTTTGTGATGCTCGTCAGGGGGGCGGAGCCTATGGAAAAACGC
CAGCAACGCGGCCTTTTTACGGTTCCTGGCCTTTTGCTGGCCTTTTGCTCACATGTTCTTTCCTGCGTTA
TCCCCTGATTCTGTGGATAACCGTATTACCGCCATGCATTAGTTATTAATAGTAATCAATTACGGGGTCA
TTAGTTCATAGCCCATATATGGAGTTCCGCGTTACATAACTTACGGTAAATGGCCCGCCTGGCTGACCGC
CCAACGACCCCCGCCCATTGACGTCAATAATGACGTATGTTCCCATAGTAACGCCAATAGGGACTTTCCA
TTGACGTCAATGGGTGGAGTATTTACGGTAAACTGCCCACTTGGCAGTACATCAAGTGTATCATATGCCA
AGTACGCCCCCTATTGACGTCAATGACGGTAAATGGCCCGCCTGGCATTATGCCCAGTACATGACCTTAT
GGGACTTTCCTACT
Features (pLannotate 1.2.2; 17 found; start..end, strand, type, name):
     40..243     +  promoter       CMV promoter: human cytomegalovirus (CMV) immediate early promoter
    288..995     +  CDS            mApple: mApple is a basic (constitutively fluorescent) red fluorescent protein published in 2008, derived from Discosoma sp.. It is reported to be a rapidly-maturing monomer with high acid sensitivity.
    996..1030    +  misc_feature   MCS (fragment): multiple cloning site
   1509..1676    +  CDS            SPAST (fragment): SPAST_BOVIN - Also known as SPG4 From Bos taurus (Bovine).
   1668..1835    +  CDS            SPAST (fragment): SPAST_BOVIN - Also known as SPG4 From Bos taurus (Bovine).
   1830..1997    +  CDS            spast (fragment): SPAST_XENTR - Also known as spg4 From Xenopus tropicalis (Western clawed frog) (Silurana tropicalis).
   2002..2086    +  CDS            large T antigen (fragment): large T antigen from SV40 (simian virus 40)
   2109..2230    +  polyA_signal   SV40 poly(A) signal: SV40 polyadenylation signal
   2264..2692    -  rep_origin     f1 ori (sequence partly withheld): f1 bacteriophage origin of replication; arrow indicates direction of (+) strand synthesis
   2719..2823    +  promoter       AmpR promoter: bla
   2825..3182    +  promoter       SV40 promoter: SV40 enhancer and early promoter
   3217..4011    +  CDS            NeoR/KanR: aminoglycoside phosphotransferase from Tn5; aph(3')-II (or nptII); confers resistance to neomycin, kanamycin, and G418 (Geneticin®)
   4032..4184    +  CDS            ble (fragment): BLE_KLEPN - Experimental evidence at protein level: Swiss-Prot protein existence level 1. Binding protein with a strong affinity to the bleomycin family of antibiotics. Binds to CL990; an antimitotic-antibiotic compound. From Klebsiella pneumoniae.
   4243..4290    +  polyA_signal   HSV TK poly(A) signal: herpes simplex virus thymidine kinase polyadenylation signal (Cole and Stacy, 1985)
   4381..4397    -  polyA_signal   bGH poly(A) signal (fragment): bovine growth hormone polyadenylation signal
   4619..5207    +  rep_origin     ori: high-copy-number ColE1/pMB1/pBR322/pUC origin of replication
   5382..39      +  enhancer       CMV enhancer (across the origin): human cytomegalovirus immediate early enhancer
