[The description below was written by a language model from this plasmid's Addgene catalogue record and pLannotate feature annotations shown in this document.]
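Description:
mApple-6xHp is a mammalian expression plasmid that produces the red fluorescent protein mApple fused at its C-terminus to tandem copies of a hairpin-containing segment of human Spastin (amino acids 43–92). It was built by restriction cloning into a precursor carrying four copies of the same segment (mApple-4x Spastin 43-92), and the name indicates six repeats. According to the record, the repeats direct the fusion to lipid droplets, so the construct acts as a red lipid droplet marker. It comes from a study that developed tools for examining lipid droplet–organelle interactions.

Expression is driven by the CMV immediate-early enhancer and promoter, followed by the mApple coding sequence, a remnant of the multiple cloning site, the Spastin repeat array and an SV40 polyadenylation signal. The automated annotation marks only three SPAST fragments, in the downstream part of the array. It assigns them to bovine and frog orthologues by homology, whereas the catalogue states the insert is human. The unannotated stretch between the cloning-site remnant and these fragments is long enough to hold the remaining repeats, but the feature table does not confirm this.

The rest of the 5.6 kb plasmid has the layout of a standard fluorescent-protein fusion vector. A high-copy ColE1/pUC-type origin supports propagation in E. coli, and an f1 origin is also present. The NeoR/KanR gene sits behind both a bacterial promoter and the SV40 early promoter and ends in an HSV TK polyadenylation signal. It therefore gives kanamycin selection in bacteria and could give G418 selection in mammalian cells. The short ble, bGH poly(A) and SV40 large T antigen fragments appear to be backbone remnants with no functional role.
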