Addgene plasmid #214410: mApple-6xHp
Purpose: Lipid droplet localization of 6xHp of Spastin fused to mApple
Depositing lab: Chi-Lun Chang. Depositing organization: St. Jude Children's Research Hospital. Publication: A fluorogenic complementation tool kit for interrogating lipid droplet-organelle interaction. Li X, Gamuyao R, Wu ML, Cho WJ, King SV, Petersen RA, Stabley DR, Lindow C, Climer LK, Shirinifard A, Ferrara F, Throm RE, Robinson CG, Zhou Y, Carisey AF, Tebo AG, Chang CL. J Cell Biol. 2024 Sep 2;223(9):e202311126. doi: 10.1083/jcb.202311126. Epub 2024 Jul 1. PubMed 38949658.
Backbone
  Vector backbone: mApple-4x Spastin 43-92
  Vector type: Mammalian Expression
Growth in bacteria
  Bacterial resistance: Kanamycin, 50 μg/mL
  Growth temperature: 37°C
  Growth strain: DH5alpha
  Copy number: Unknown
Gene/Insert
  Gene/Insert name: Spastin aa 43-92
  Species: H. sapiens (human)
  Entrez Gene: SPAST (a.k.a. ADPSP, FSP2, SPG4)
  Promoter: CMV
  Tag / fusion protein: mApple (N terminal on insert)
  Cloning method: Restriction Enzyme; 5′ cloning site EcoRI (unknown if destroyed); 3′ cloning site EcoRI/MfeI (unknown if destroyed)
Terms and licenses: Academic/Nonprofit Terms; Industry Terms: Not Available to Industry
How to cite: mApple-6xHp was a gift from Chi-Lun Chang (Addgene plasmid # 214410 ; http://n2t.net/addgene:214410 ; RRID:Addgene_214410)
